Addgene plasmid #216857: CIRTS-YTHDF2-control
Purpose: CIRTS RNA targeting system for targeted knockdown of m6A-containing transcript at the synapse. CIRTS-YTHDF2-Calm3 and scramble gRNA is expressed under human Syn1 and U6 promoter, respectively.
Depositing lab: Timothy Bredy. Depositing organization: University of Queensland. Publication: Synapse-Enriched m(6)A-Modified Malat1 Interacts with the Novel m(6)A Reader, DPYSL2, and Is Required for Fear-Extinction Memory. Madugalle SU, Liau WS, Zhao Q, Li X, Gong H, Marshall PR, Periyakaruppiah A, Zajaczkowski EL, Leighton LJ, Ren H, Musgrove MRB, Davies JWA, Kim G, Rauch S, He C, Dickinson BC, Fulopova B, Fletcher LN, Williams SR, Spitale RC, Bredy TW. J Neurosci. 2023 Oct 25;43(43):7084-7100. doi: 10.1523/JNEUROSCI.0943-23.2023. Epub 2023 Sep 5. PubMed 37669863.
Backbone
  Vector backbone: pFsy(1.1)GW
  Backbone manufacturer: Addgene
  Backbone size w/o insert (bp): 9801
  Total vector size (bp): 12406
  Vector type: Mammalian Expression, Lentiviral
Growth in bacteria
  Bacterial resistance: Ampicillin, 100 μg/mL
  Growth temperature: 37°C
  Growth strain: NEB Stable
  Copy number: High Copy
Gene/Insert
  Gene/Insert name: CIRTS-YTHDF2-Calm3-U6-control gRNA
  Species: H. sapiens (human), M. musculus (mouse), Synthetic
  Insert size (bp): 3332
  Promoter: Syn1, U6
  Tag / fusion protein: GFP (N terminal on insert)
  Cloning method: Restriction Enzyme; 5′ cloning site AgeI (not destroyed); 3′ cloning site XbaI (not destroyed)
  Sequencing primers: 5′ Syn1 Forward CCACAAGAGGTGCAAGATAGG; 3′ WPRE-R CATAGCGTAAAAGGAGCAACA
Resource information
  A portion of this plasmid was derived from a plasmid made by: The CIRTS PIN nuclease construct was a kind gift from Professor Bryan Dickinson.
Terms and licenses: Academic/Nonprofit Terms; Industry Terms: Not Available to Industry
How to cite: CIRTS-YTHDF2-control was a gift from Timothy Bredy (Addgene plasmid # 216857 ; http://n2t.net/addgene:216857 ; RRID:Addgene_216857)
