[The description below was written by a language model from this plasmid's Addgene catalogue record and pLannotate feature annotations shown in this document.]
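Description:
CIRTS-YTHDF2-control is a lentiviral mammalian expression plasmid of about 12.4 kb built on the pFsy(1.1)GW backbone. It is propagated in E. coli through a high-copy ColE1/pUC-type origin with ampicillin selection. The backbone also carries an f1 origin and an SV40/EM7-driven bleomycin/Zeocin resistance cassette. The viral portion has a CMV enhancer/promoter fused to a truncated HIV-1 5' LTR, which drives genomic RNA production in packaging cells. This is followed by the Ψ packaging signal, a gag fragment, the RRE for Rev-dependent export, the cPPT/CTS, a WPRE to boost transcript expression, a 3' LTR and a bGH polyadenylation signal.

The payload has two transcription units. According to the record, a human Syn1 promoter gives neuron-restricted expression of the protein component; the feature table does not annotate this promoter, but it presumably lies in the unannotated stretch upstream of EGFP. The open reading frame begins with EGFP, separated by a T2A peptide from the CIRTS effector, so transduced cells are marked by free GFP. The effector is assembled from human protein parts: a β-defensin 3 fragment, an SNRPA (U1A) RNA hairpin-binding fragment, a YTHDF2 fragment and a FLAG tag. The insert name also lists a Calm3 element, which is not annotated and may fall in the unannotated region between FLAG and the U6 promoter; the record gives synaptic targeting as the construct's aim. A human U6 promoter drives a scrambled guide RNA.

The CIRTS system is intended for guide-directed knockdown of m6A-containing transcripts at the synapse. With its non-targeting guide, this plasmid serves as the negative control for the targeting versions.
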