Features (pLannotate 1.2.2; 37 found; start..end, strand, type, name):
     31..83      -  misc_feature   bom (fragment): basis of mobility region from pBR322
    238..617     +  enhancer       CMV enhancer: human cytomegalovirus immediate early enhancer
    618..817     +  promoter       CMV promoter: human cytomegalovirus (CMV) immediate early promoter
    835..1015    +  LTR            5' LTR (truncated): truncated 5' long terminal repeat (LTR) from HIV-1
   1062..1187    +  misc_feature   HIV-1 Ψ: packaging signal of human immunodeficiency virus type 1
   1171..1534    +  CDS            HIV-1 gag (fragment): gag protein from human immunodeficiency virus 1; gag
   1680..1913    +  misc_feature   RRE: The Rev response element (RRE) of HIV-1 allows for Rev-dependent mRNA export from the nucleus to the cytoplasm.
   2290..2390    +  CDS            Rev (fragment): human immunodeficiency virus 1 (HIV-1) Rev protein; rev; enhances nuclear export of unspliced and incompletely spliced viral mRNAs
   2440..2557    +  misc_feature   cPPT/CTS: central polypurine tract and central termination sequence of HIV-1
   3732..4448    +  CDS            EGFP: EGFP is a basic (constitutively fluorescent) green fluorescent protein published in 1996, derived from Aequorea victoria. It is reported to be a rapidly-maturing weak dimer with moderate acid sensitivity.
   4458..4510    +  CDS            T2A (fragment): 2A peptide from Thosea asigna virus capsid protein Eukaryotic ribosomes fail to insert a peptide bond between the Gly and Pro residues, yielding separate polypeptides.
   4503..4655    +  CDS            DEFB103A (fragment): D103A_HUMAN - Also known as BD3, DEFB103, DEFB3. Experimental evidence at protein level: Swiss-Prot protein existence level 1. Exhibits antimicrobial activity against Gram-positive bacteria S.aureus and S.pyogenes, Gram-negative bacteria P.aeruginosa and E.coli and the yeast C.albicans. Kills multiresistant S.aureus and vancomycin-resistant E.faecium. No significant hemolytic activity was observed. From Homo sapiens (Human).
   4710..5015    +  CDS            SNRPA (fragment): SNRPA_HUMAN - Experimental evidence at protein level: Swiss-Prot protein existence level 1. Component of the spliceosomal U1 snRNP, which is essential for recognition of the pre-mRNA 5' splice-site and the subsequent assembly of the spliceosome. U1 snRNP is the first snRNP to interact with pre-mRNA. This interaction is required for the subsequent binding of U2 snRNP and the U4/U6/U5 tri-snRNP. SNRPA binds stem loop II of U1 snRNA. In a snRNP-free form (SF-A) may be involved in coupled pre-mRNA splicing and polyadenylation process. May bind preferentially to the 5'-UGCAC-3' motif on RNAs. From
   5109..5681    +  CDS            YTHDF2 (fragment): YTHD2_HUMAN - Also known as HGRG8 From Homo sapiens (Human).
   5688..5711    +  CDS            FLAG: FLAG® epitope tag, followed by an enterokinase cleavage site
   6745..6985    +  promoter       U6 promoter: RNA polymerase III promoter for human U6 snRNA
   6996..7023    +  LTR            5' LTR (truncated) (fragment): truncated 5' long terminal repeat (LTR) from HIV-1
   7030..7059    -  CDS            mRuby3 (fragment): monomeric red fluorescent protein derived from mRuby2, with improved brightness and photostability (Bajar et al., 2016)
   7076..7100    +  misc_feature   MCS (fragment): pBluescript multiple cloning site
   7100..7688    +  misc_feature   WPRE: woodchuck hepatitis virus posttranscriptional regulatory element
   7625..8206    +  CDS            nef (fragment): NEF_HV1H2 - Experimental evidence at protein level: Swiss-Prot protein existence level 1. Extracellular Nef protein targets CD4(+) T-lymphocytes for apoptosis by interacting with CXCR4 surface receptors. From Human immunodeficiency virus type 1 group M subtype B (isolate HXB2) (HIV-1).
   8213..8393    +  LTR            5' LTR (truncated): truncated 5' long terminal repeat (LTR) from HIV-1
   8425..8649    +  polyA_signal   bGH poly(A) signal: bovine growth hormone polyadenylation signal
   8653..8674    +  promoter       SV40 promoter (fragment): SV40 enhancer and early promoter
   8695..9123    +  rep_origin     f1 ori (sequence partly withheld): f1 bacteriophage origin of replication; arrow indicates direction of (+) strand synthesis
   9137..9466    +  promoter       SV40 promoter: SV40 enhancer and early promoter
   9514..9561    +  promoter       EM7 promoter: synthetic bacterial promoter&nbsp
   9580..9954    +  CDS            BleoR: antibiotic-binding protein; Sh ble from Streptoalloteichus hindustanus; confers resistance to bleomycin, phleomycin, and Zeocin™
   9964..10089   +  CDS            ble (fragment): BLE_KLEPN - Experimental evidence at protein level: Swiss-Prot protein existence level 1. Binding protein with a strong affinity to the bleomycin family of antibiotics. Binds to CL990; an antimitotic-antibiotic compound. From Klebsiella pneumoniae.
  10084..10205   +  polyA_signal   SV40 poly(A) signal: SV40 polyadenylation signal
  10276..10298   -  protein_bind   lac operator (fragment): The lac repressor binds to the lac operator to inhibit transcription in E. coli. This inhibition can be relieved by adding lactose or isopropyl-β-D-thiogalactopyranoside (IPTG). lac repressor encoded by lacI
  10302..10332   -  promoter       lac promoter: promoter for the E. coli lac operon
  10347..10368   -  protein_bind   CAP binding site: CAP binding activates transcription in the presence of cAMP. E. coli catabolite activator protein
  10381..10473   -  CDS            lacI (fragment): lac repressor; lacI; The lac repressor binds to the lac operator to inhibit transcription in E. coli. This inhibition can be relieved by adding lactose or isopropyl-β-D-thiogalactopyranoside (IPTG).
  10656..11244   -  rep_origin     ori: high-copy-number ColE1/pMB1/pBR322/pUC origin of replication
  11415..12275   -  CDS            AmpR: β-lactamase; bla; confers resistance to ampicillin, carbenicillin, and related antibiotics
  12276..12380   -  promoter       AmpR promoter: bla
>Addgene plasmid #216857 | CIRTS-YTHDF2-control | addgene full sequence | sequence record 448432 | Addgene NGS Result
GTCGACGGATCGGGAGATCTCCCGATCCCCTATGGTGCACTCTCAGTACAATCTGCTCTGATGCCGCATA
GTTAAGCCAGTATCTGCTCCCTGCTTGTGTGTTGGAGGTCGCTGAGTAGTGCGCGAGCAAAATTTAAGCT
ACAACAAGGCAAGGCTTGACCGACAATTGCATGAAGAATCTGCTTAGGGTTAGGCGTTTTGCGCTGCTTC
GCGATGTACGGGCCAGATATACGCGTTGACATTGATTATTGACTAGTTATTAATAGTAATCAATTACGGG
GTCATTAGTTCATAGCCCATATATGGAGTTCCGCGTTACATAACTTACGGTAAATGGCCCGCCTGGCTGA
CCGCCCAACGACCCCCGCCCATTGACGTCAATAATGACGTATGTTCCCATAGTAACGCCAATAGGGACTT
TCCATTGACGTCAATGGGTGGAGTATTTACGGTAAACTGCCCACTTGGCAGTACATCAAGTGTATCATAT
GCCAAGTACGCCCCCTATTGACGTCAATGACGGTAAATGGCCCGCCTGGCATTATGCCCAGTACATGACC
TTATGGGACTTTCCTACTTGGCAGTACATCTACGTATTAGTCATCGCTATTACCATGGTGATGCGGTTTT
GGCAGTACATCAATGGGCGTGGATAGCGGTTTGACTCACGGGGATTTCCAAGTCTCCACCCCATTGACGT
CAATGGGAGTTTGTTTTGGCACCAAAATCAACGGGACTTTCCAAAATGTCGTAACAACTCCGCCCCATTG
ACGCAAATGGGCGGTAGGCGTGTACGGTGGGAGGTCTATATAAGCAGCGCGTTTTGCCTGTACTGGGTCT
CTCTGGTTAGACCAGATCTGAGCCTGGGAGCTCTCTGGCTAACTAGGGAACCCACTGCTTAAGCCTCAAT
AAAGCTTGCCTTGAGTGCTTCAAGTAGTGTGTGCCCGTCTGTTGTGTGACTCTGGTAACTAGAGATCCCT
CAGACCCTTTTAGTCAGTGTGGAAAATCTCTAGCAGTGGCGCCCGAACAGGGACTTGAAAGCGAAAGGGA
AACCAGAGGAGCTCTCTCGACGCAGGACTCGGCTTGCTGAAGCGCGCACGGCAAGAGGCGAGGGGCGGCG
ACTGGTGAGTACGCCAAAAATTTTGACTAGCGGAGGCTAGAAGGAGAGAGATGGGTGCGAGAGCGTCAGT
ATTAAGCGGGGGAGAATTAGATCGCGATGGGAAAAAATTCGGTTAAGGCCAGGGGGAAAGAAAAAATATA
AATTAAAACATATAGTATGGGCAAGCAGGGAGCTAGAACGATTCGCAGTTAATCCTGGCCTGTTAGAAAC
ATCAGAAGGCTGTAGACAAATACTGGGACAGCTACAACCATCCCTTCAGACAGGATCAGAAGAACTTAGA
TCATTATATAATACAGTAGCAACCCTCTATTGTGTGCATCAAAGGATAGAGATAAAAGACACCAAGGAAG
CTTTAGACAAGATAGAGGAAGAGCAAAACAAAAGTAAGACCACCGCACAGCAAGCGGCCGCTGATCTTCA
GACCTGGAGGAGGAGATATGAGGGACAATTGGAGAAGTGAATTATATAAATATAAAGTAGTAAAAATTGA
ACCATTAGGAGTAGCACCCACCAAGGCAAAGAGAAGAGTGGTGCAGAGAGAAAAAAGAGCAGTGGGAATA
GGAGCTTTGTTCCTTGGGTTCTTGGGAGCAGCAGGAAGCACTATGGGCGCAGCGTCAATGACGCTGACGG
TACAGGCCAGACAATTATTGTCTGGTATAGTGCAGCAGCAGAACAATTTGCTGAGGGCTATTGAGGCGCA
ACAGCATCTGTTGCAACTCACAGTCTGGGGCATCAAGCAGCTCCAGGCAAGAATCCTGGCTGTGGAAAGA
TACCTAAAGGATCAACAGCTCCTGGGGATTTGGGGTTGCTCTGGAAAACTCATTTGCACCACTGCTGTGC
CTTGGAATGCTAGTTGGAGTAATAAATCTCTGGAACAGATTTGGAATCACACGACCTGGATGGAGTGGGA
CAGAGAAATTAACAATTACACAAGCTTAATACACTCCTTAATTGAAGAATCGCAAAACCAGCAAGAAAAG
AATGAACAAGAATTATTGGAATTAGATAAATGGGCAAGTTTGTGGAATTGGTTTAACATAACAAATTGGC
TGTGGTATATAAAATTATTCATAATGATAGTAGGAGGCTTGGTAGGTTTAAGAATAGTTTTTGCTGTACT
TTCTATAGTGAATAGAGTTAGGCAGGGATATTCACCATTATCGTTTCAGACCCACCTCCCAACCCCGAGG
GGACCCGACAGGCCCGAAGGAATAGAAGAAGAAGGTGGAGAGAGAGACAGAGACAGATCCATTCGATTAG
TGAACGGATCGGCACTGCGTGCGCCAATTCTGCAGACAAATGGCAGTATTCATCCACAATTTTAAAAGAA
AAGGGGGGATTGGGGGGTACAGTGCAGGGGAAAGAATAGTAGACATAATAGCAACAGACATACAAACTAA
AGAATTACAAAAACAAATTACAAAAATTCAAAATTTTCGGGTTTATTACAGGGACAGCAGAGATCCAGTT
TGGTTAATTAAGGGTTTTGGCTACGTCCAGAGCAGAGGAATGAGGGCATGTAGACTAAATATGTTCGTGT
GGAAGAGGCTGAATACACATCAGAGTTAGTGCTGCAGGAAATGCTTCTGCATTGCATACCCAGAGTTTCC
TTGCTCATCTGAGAGCATGTGTTTTTTCCAGATGTGTGTACTTGTGTGAGATTCTCTGGGTGTGTGTCAA
TGTGTTGCCTGAACGTGCATTGCTCAATATGCTCATGTGTGTTACCCTGGGCTTGTACATCTACATATAT
ACCTGGATGCCCGTGTGTTCTGTGATGTACATATACCCTGTGTCATTCCTTGTTTTTCTATTTGTGTTAT
TCCATGTGTTCCTTCAGGCTCTCACTACCCAAGTGTCCACCTCCGCCTGTCTGGTGATGTTTACGCTACC
CCGTGCTCTTTTCTTTGCCTGACAGTGTTGTCGTGGAAGACATCTCGCCAGGAACACTGCAGTAAGGAGA
ATTTCTAGTTTTATGTTCCCCTCCGAGTATGCTTCTATCCCGACCCTCAACCCCAAAATGCCTTCAGAGG
TGAAAATCAACACTGGAAACACAAGTATCTGGGAAGGGTAACAATGCAAGTTAGCCTGAGGATTTAGGAG
GAGGCTGAAAAACAGAGTAGGAGCCTTACTACGGGTCCAGACCCTACGGACAAGAACCCCCACTCCCACT
CCCCAAATTGCGCATTCCCTCCCCCATCAGAGGGGGAGGGGAAGAGGATGCAGCGCGGCGCGGCGCGTGC
GCACTGTCGGATTTAGTACCGCGGACAGAGCCTTCGCCCCCGCTGCCGGCGCGCGCCACCACCTCCCCAG
CACCAAAGGCGGGCTGACGTCACTCTCCAGCCCTCCCCAAACTCCCCTACCTCACCGCCTTGGTCGCGTC
CGTGCAGCGGTGAGTCCAGTCGGGCCGCACCACAAGAGGTGCAAGATAGGGGGGTGCAGGCGCGACCATA
CGCTCTGCGGCGGCAGAGCCTCAGCGCTGCCTCAGTCTGCAGCGGGCAGCAGAGGAGTCGCGTCGTGCCA
GAGAGCGCCGCCGTGCTCCTGAGCCCCTTGCGCTCCGCCCCCGCGGCCCACCGACCCACTGCCCCTTGGA
TCCCCGGGTACCGGTGCCACCATGGTGAGCAAGGGCGAGGAGCTGTTCACCGGGGTGGTGCCCATCCTGG
TCGAGCTGGACGGCGACGTAAACGGCCACAAGTTCAGCGTGTCCGGCGAGGGCGAGGGCGATGCCACCTA
CGGCAAGCTGACCCTGAAGTTCATCTGCACCACCGGCAAGCTGCCCGTGCCCTGGCCCACCCTCGTGACC
ACCCTGACCTACGGCGTGCAGTGCTTCAGCCGCTACCCCGACCACATGAAGCAGCACGACTTCTTCAAGT
CCGCCATGCCCGAAGGCTACGTCCAGGAGCGCACCATCTTCTTCAAGGACGACGGCAACTACAAGACCCG
CGCCGAGGTGAAGTTCGAGGGCGACACCCTGGTGAACCGCATCGAGCTGAAGGGCATCGACTTCAAGGAG
GACGGCAACATCCTGGGGCACAAGCTGGAGTACAACTACAACAGCCACAACGTCTATATCATGGCCGACA
AGCAGAAGAACGGCATCAAGGTGAACTTCAAGATCCGCCACAACATCGAGGACGGCAGCGTGCAGCTCGC
CGACCACTACCAGCAGAACACCCCCATCGGCGACGGCCCCGTGCTGCTGCCCGACAACCACTACCTGAGC
ACCCAGTCCGCCCTGAGCAAAGACCCCAACGAGAAGCGCGATCACATGGTCCTGCTGGAGTTCGTGACCG
CCGCCGGGATCACTCTCGGCATGGACGAGCTGTACAAGGGCTCCGGCGAGGGCAGGGGAAGTCTACTAAC
ATGCGGGGACGTGGAGGAAAATCCCGGCCCAACCGGTATGGGAATTATCAACACCCTTCAAAAATACTAC
TGTCGCGTCCGTGGGGGTCGTTGCGCAGTCCTGTCGTGCCTGCCTAAAGAGGAGCAGATCGGTAAATGCT
CAACCCGTGGACGTAAGTGCTGTCGTCGCAAGAAAGGCGGTTCTGGAGGCTCAGGGGGGAGCGGAGGGTC
CGGTGGATCAGGAGGCTCCATGGCAGTTCCCGAGACCCGCCCTAACCACACTATTTATATCAACAACCTC
AATAGCAAGATCAAGAAGGATGAGCTAAAAAAGTCCCTGTACGCCATCTTCTCCCAGTTTGGCCAGATCC
TGGATATCCTGGTACCGCGGCAGCGTACCCCGAGGGGCCAGGCCTTTGTCATCTTCAAGGAGGTCAGCAG
CGCCACCAACGCCCTGCGCTCCATGCAGGGTTTCCCTTTCTATGACAAACCTATGCGTATCCAGTATGCC
AAGACCGACAAACGTATCCCGGCCAAGATGAAAGGCACCTTCGTGGGATCCCTTCAACTGCCTCCACTTG
AAAGACTGACACTGGGCGGTAGTGGAGGAAGCGGGGGGAGCGGAGGGAGTGGTGGATCCGGCGGCTCCAT
GTCGGCCAGCAGCCTCTTGGAGCAGAGACCAAAAGGTCAAGGAAACAAAGTACAAAATGGATCTGTACAT
CAAAAGGATGGATTAAACGATGATGATTTTGAACCTTACTTGAGTCCACAGGCAAGGCCCAATAATGCAT
ATACTGCCATGTCAGATTCCTACTTACCCAGTTACTACAGTCCCTCCATTGGCTTCTCCTATTCTTTGGG
TGAAGCTGCTTGGTCTACGGGGGGTGACACAGCCATGCCCTACTTAACTTCTTATGGACAGCTGAGCAAC
GGAGAGCCCCACTTCCTACCAGATGCAATGTTTGGGCAACCAGGAGCCCTAGGTAGCACTCCATTTCTTG
GTCAGCATGGTTTTAATTTCTTTCCCAGTGGGATTGACTTCTCAGCATGGGGAAATAACAGTTCTCAGGG
ACAGTCTACTCAGAGCTCTGGATATAGTAGCAATTATGCTTATGCACCTAGCTCCTTAGGTGGAGCCATG
ATTGATGGACAGTCAGCTTTTGCCAATGAGACCCTCAATAAGGCTCCTGGCATGAATACTATAGACCAAG
GGATGGCAGCAGGATCCGATTACAAGGACGACGATGACAAGTAGGCTAGCGGGAGCCTCTGCCCTCCTCC
TGCAGCCCGGATGGCTCTCCTCTGTTTTTGGTTTGCTTCCTTTTGTTTGCCCTTCTTTTGGGTGACCGGG
GTGGCCACCATTCCTGTCCCTGCCCAGTGGGGAGGGGAGCAAGGCCTTCTGCCAAGAGGAGGAGCATGTC
CCCTGCCACTGTTGCATGCACCCCGGCCCTGTGACTCTGTGTGCAAGCCCAGCAGCCTGTGGGGCAGGGT
GCCAAGAGGGGACGGGACGGACGTTCCAGGACAGAGGGAGTCGAGGATGTGATCCAGGACGGGTGGGGGG
TGGAAGGGTGGGAAAGGGCAGGAAGGCCTTGGAAGCTAACATGCTTTCACTACTGGAGGGGGACGGATAG
AGCGGATGGCACTCGGGTCTCACTGACGCTGTTCTGAAACCATCTGGCTGGCTTTCTGAGGTCAGGCTGG
GTAGGGGGCTGTCATCGGCCATACTGCTGATCACACTTGCCCTCATCCGTCCAGCGATCTCACGCTGTTC
TGTAAATACCTGGTGCTAACATCCCATGCCGCTCCCCCATGGCACCCCCAGCCTCCTGCCCAGTTCAGGC
TGGTCCAGGAATGGATGTGGGGGATGGTCGCTGTGTAACGTGCTGGTGATCTTTTTCCCCTACCCCTTTT
ATGACCCTTAAAACTTTGATTTTGTCCTAAACATGCCGGGCCAACTAAAGGGTGGGGAGAGGAGAGACGA
GCCCCACCATGCTCACAAGAACCAACCTGCAATAAACACTTCTGTGGGCCGCCGCGCAGAGCACGCAGCG
GGCACCTCCTGCCCCTCCATGGCGACTTGGCATCGCTTTCTGCCCGCCTCTGCCCTCGCCCTGCCTGCCC
CACCCCCCAGCGGAGAGCATGATCCGCGCCCTTGCTTCTGACTCTAGCCTCTGGGACACATCAGTCAACG
TGGGCAGTTCAGTCTGGGTTCGTTCCTTTCTCTGTTCTCATCTGGCCCCCCAGGGCGATCTTGTTGCTTT
TTGCTGGGACCTGCCCAGTCTAGAGAGGGCCTATTTCCCATGATTCCTTCATATTTGCATATACGATACA
AGGCTGTTAGAGAGATAATTGGAATTAATTTGACTGTAAACACAAAGATATTAGTACAAAATACGTGACG
TAGAAAGTAATAATTTCTTGGGTAGTTTGCAGTTTTAAAATTATGTTTTAAAATGGACTATCATATGCTT
ACCGTAACTTGAAAGTATTTCGATTTCTTGGCTTTATATATCTTGTGGAAAGGACGAAACACCGGCCAGA
TCTGAGCCTGGGAGCTCTCTGGCCTTATTGATACATCATCTCTGTATTAGGCTCCCAACTTTTTTGAGAC
GTCTAGAATTCGATATCAAGCTTATCGATAATCAACCTCTGGATTACAAAATTTGTGAAAGATTGACTGG
TATTCTTAACTATGTTGCTCCTTTTACGCTATGTGGATACGCTGCTTTAATGCCTTTGTATCATGCTATT
GCTTCCCGTATGGCTTTCATTTTCTCCTCCTTGTATAAATCCTGGTTGCTGTCTCTTTATGAGGAGTTGT
GGCCCGTTGTCAGGCAACGTGGCGTGGTGTGCACTGTGTTTGCTGACGCAACCCCCACTGGTTGGGGCAT
TGCCACCACCTGTCAGCTCCTTTCCGGGACTTTCGCTTTCCCCCTCCCTATTGCCACGGCGGAACTCATC
GCCGCCTGCCTTGCCCGCTGCTGGACAGGGGCTCGGCTGTTGGGCACTGACAATTCCGTGGTGTTGTCGG
GGAAATCATCGTCCTTTCCTTGGCTGCTCGCCTGTGTTGCCACCTGGATTCTGCGCGGGACGTCCTTCTG
CTACGTCCCTTCGGCCCTCAATCCAGCGGACCTTCCTTCCCGCGGCCTGCTGCCGGCTCTGCGGCCTCTT
CCGCGTCTTCGCCTTCGCCCTCAGACGAGTCGGATCTCCCTTTGGGCCGCCTCCCCGCATCGATACCGTC
GACCTCGAGACCTAGAAAAACATGGAGCAATCACAAGTAGCAATACAGCAGCTACCAATGCTGATTGTGC
CTGGCTAGAAGCACAAGAGGAGGAGGAGGTGGGTTTTCCAGTCACACCTCAGGTACCTTTAAGACCAATG
ACTTACAAGGCAGCTGTAGATCTTAGCCACTTTTTAAAAGAAAAGGGGGGACTGGAAGGGCTAATTCACT
CCCAACGAAGACAAGATATCCTTGATCTGTGGATCTACCACACACAAGGCTACTTCCCTGATTGGCAGAA
CTACACACCAGGGCCAGGGATCAGATATCCACTGACCTTTGGATGGTGCTACAAGCTAGTACCAGTTGAG
CAAGAGAAGGTAGAAGAAGCCAATGAAGGAGAGAACACCCGCTTGTTACACCCTGTGAGCCTGCATGGGA
TGGATGACCCGGAGAGAGAAGTATTAGAGTGGAGGTTTGACAGCCGCCTAGCATTTCATCACATGGCCCG
AGAGCTGCATCCGGACTGTACTGGGTCTCTCTGGTTAGACCAGATCTGAGCCTGGGAGCTCTCTGGCTAA
CTAGGGAACCCACTGCTTAAGCCTCAATAAAGCTTGCCTTGAGTGCTTCAAGTAGTGTGTGCCCGTCTGT
TGTGTGACTCTGGTAACTAGAGATCCCTCAGACCCTTTTAGTCAGTGTGGAAAATCTCTAGCAGGGCCCG
TTTAAACCCGCTGATCAGCCTCGACTGTGCCTTCTAGTTGCCAGCCATCTGTTGTTTGCCCCTCCCCCGT
GCCTTCCTTGACCCTGGAAGGTGCCACTCCCACTGTCCTTTCCTAATAAAATGAGGAAATTGCATCGCAT
TGTCTGAGTAGGTGTCATTCTATTCTGGGGGGTGGGGTGGGGCAGGACAGCAAGGGGGAGGATTGGGAAG
ACAATAGCAGGCATGCTGGGGATGCGGTGGGCTCTATGGCTTCTGAGGCGGAAAGAACCAGCTGGGGCTC
TAGGGGGTATCCCC
[124 nt withheld, positions 8695-8818]
C
[91 nt withheld, positions 8820-8910]
A
[49 nt withheld, positions 8912-8960]
CCTTTGACGTTGGAGTCCACGTTCTTT
[37 nt withheld, positions 8988-9024]
ACCCTATCTCGGTCTATTCTTTTGATTTATAAGGGATTTTGCCGATTTCGGCCTATTGGTTAAAAAATGA
GCTGATTTAACAAAAATTTAACGCGAATTAATTCTGTGGAATGTGTGTCAGTTAGGGTGTGGAAAGTCCC
CAGGCTCCCCAGCAGGCAGAAGTATGCAAAGCATGCATCTCAATTAGTCAGCAACCAGGTGTGGAAAGTC
CCCAGGCTCCCCAGCAGGCAGAAGTATGCAAAGCATGCATCTCAATTAGTCAGCAACCATAGTCCCGCCC
CTAACTCCGCCCATCCCGCCCCTAACTCCGCCCAGTTCCGCCCATTCTCCGCCCCATGGCTGACTAATTT
TTTTTATTTATGCAGAGGCCGAGGCCGCCTCTGCCTCTGAGCTATTCCAGAAGTAGTGAGGAGGCTTTTT
TGGAGGCCTAGGCTTTTGCAAAAAGCTCCCGGGAGCTTGTATATCCATTTTCGGATCTGATCAGCACGTG
TTGACAATTAATCATCGGCATAGTATATCGGCATAGTATAATACGACAAGGTGAGGAACTAAACCATGGC
CAAGTTGACCAGTGCCGTTCCGGTGCTCACCGCGCGCGACGTCGCCGGAGCGGTCGAGTTCTGGACCGAC
CGGCTCGGGTTCTCCCGGGACTTCGTGGAGGACGACTTCGCCGGTGTGGTCCGGGACGACGTGACCCTGT
TCATCAGCGCGGTCCAGGACCAGGTGGTGCCGGACAACACCCTGGCCTGGGTGTGGGTGCGCGGCCTGGA
CGAGCTGTACGCCGAGTGGTCGGAGGTCGTGTCCACGAACTTCCGGGACGCCTCCGGGCCGGCCATGACC
GAGATCGGCGAGCAGCCGTGGGGGCGGGAGTTCGCCCTGCGCGACCCGGCCGGCAACTGCGTGCACTTCG
TGGCCGAGGAGCAGGACTGACACGTGCTACGAGATTTCGATTCCACCGCCGCCTTCTATGAAAGGTTGGG
CTTCGGAATCGTTTTCCGGGACGCCGGCTGGATGATCCTCCAGCGCGGGGATCTCATGCTGGAGTTCTTC
GCCCACCCCAACTTGTTTATTGCAGCTTATAATGGTTACAAATAAAGCAATAGCATCACAAATTTCACAA
ATAAAGCATTTTTTTCACTGCATTCTAGTTGTGGTTTGTCCAAACTCATCAATGTATCTTATCATGTCTG
TATACCGTCGACCTCTAGCTAGAGCTTGGCGTAATCATGGTCATAGCTGTTTCCTGTGTGAAATTGTTAT
CCGCTCACAATTCCACACAACATACGAGCCGGAAGCATAAAGTGTAAAGCCTGGGGTGCCTAATGAGTGA
GCTAACTCACATTAATTGCGTTGCGCTCACTGCCCGCTTTCCAGTCGGGAAACCTGTCGTGCCAGCTGCA
TTAATGAATCGGCCAACGCGCGGGGAGAGGCGGTTTGCGTATTGGGCGCTCTTCCGCTTCCTCGCTCACT
GACTCGCTGCGCTCGGTCGTTCGGCTGCGGCGAGCGGTATCAGCTCACTCAAAGGCGGTAATACGGTTAT
CCACAGAATCAGGGGATAACGCAGGAAAGAACATGTGAGCAAAAGGCCAGCAAAAGGCCAGGAACCGTAA
AAAGGCCGCGTTGCTGGCGTTTTTCCATAGGCTCCGCCCCCCTGACGAGCATCACAAAAATCGACGCTCA
AGTCAGAGGTGGCGAAACCCGACAGGACTATAAAGATACCAGGCGTTTCCCCCTGGAAGCTCCCTCGTGC
GCTCTCCTGTTCCGACCCTGCCGCTTACCGGATACCTGTCCGCCTTTCTCCCTTCGGGAAGCGTGGCGCT
TTCTCATAGCTCACGCTGTAGGTATCTCAGTTCGGTGTAGGTCGTTCGCTCCAAGCTGGGCTGTGTGCAC
GAACCCCCCGTTCAGCCCGACCGCTGCGCCTTATCCGGTAACTATCGTCTTGAGTCCAACCCGGTAAGAC
ACGACTTATCGCCACTGGCAGCAGCCACTGGTAACAGGATTAGCAGAGCGAGGTATGTAGGCGGTGCTAC
AGAGTTCTTGAAGTGGTGGCCTAACTACGGCTACACTAGAAGAACAGTATTTGGTATCTGCGCTCTGCTG
AAGCCAGTTACCTTCGGAAAAAGAGTTGGTAGCTCTTGATCCGGCAAACAAACCACCGCTGGTAGCGGTG
GTTTTTTTGTTTGCAAGCAGCAGATTACGCGCAGAAAAAAAGGATCTCAAGAAGATCCTTTGATCTTTTC
TACGGGGTCTGACGCTCAGTGGAACGAAAACTCACGTTAAGGGATTTTGGTCATGAGATTATCAAAAAGG
ATCTTCACCTAGATCCTTTTAAATTAAAAATGAAGTTTTAAATCAATCTAAAGTATATATGAGTAAACTT
GGTCTGACAGTTACCAATGCTTAATCAGTGAGGCACCTATCTCAGCGATCTGTCTATTTCGTTCATCCAT
AGTTGCCTGACTCCCCGTCGTGTAGATAACTACGATACGGGAGGGCTTACCATCTGGCCCCAGTGCTGCA
ATGATACCGCGAGACCCACGCTCACCGGCTCCAGATTTATCAGCAATAAACCAGCCAGCCGGAAGGGCCG
AGCGCAGAAGTGGTCCTGCAACTTTATCCGCCTCCATCCAGTCTATTAATTGTTGCCGGGAAGCTAGAGT
AAGTAGTTCGCCAGTTAATAGTTTGCGCAACGTTGTTGCCATTGCTACAGGCATCGTGGTGTCACGCTCG
TCGTTTGGTATGGCTTCATTCAGCTCCGGTTCCCAACGATCAAGGCGAGTTACATGATCCCCCATGTTGT
GCAAAAAAGCGGTTAGCTCCTTCGGTCCTCCGATCGTTGTCAGAAGTAAGTTGGCCGCAGTGTTATCACT
CATGGTTATGGCAGCACTGCATAATTCTCTTACTGTCATGCCATCCGTAAGATGCTTTTCTGTGACTGGT
GAGTACTCAACCAAGTCATTCTGAGAATAGTGTATGCGGCGACCGAGTTGCTCTTGCCCGGCGTCAATAC
GGGATAATACCGCGCCACATAGCAGAACTTTAAAAGTGCTCATCATTGGAAAACGTTCTTCGGGGCGAAA
ACTCTCAAGGATCTTACCGCTGTTGAGATCCAGTTCGATGTAACCCACTCGTGCACCCAACTGATCTTCA
GCATCTTTTACTTTCACCAGCGTTTCTGGGTGAGCAAAAACAGGAAGGCAAAATGCCGCAAAAAAGGGAA
TAAGGGCGACACGGAAATGTTGAATACTCATACTCTTCCTTTTTCAATATTATTGAAGCATTTATCAGGG
TTATTGTCTCATGAGCGGATACATATTTGAATGTATTTAGAAAAATAAACAAATAGGGGTTCCGCGCACA
TTTCCCCGAAAAGTGCCACCTGAC
